>Addgene plasmid #168862 | pEntry_SARS-CoV-1-nsp13 | addgene full sequence | sequence record 343665 | Addgene NGS Result
CAAATAATGATTTTATTTTGACTGATAGTGACCTGTTCGTTGCAACAAATTGATGAGCAATGCTTTTTTA
TAATGCCAACTTTGTACAAAAAAGCAGAAGGGCCGTCAAGGCCAGGATCCATGGGATCCGCTGTAGGTGC
TTGTGTATTGTGCAATTCACAGACTTCACTTCGTTGCGGTGCCTGTATTAGGAGGCCATTCCTATGTTGC
AAGTGCTGCTATGACCATGTCATTTCAACATCACACAAATTAGTGTTGTCTGTTAATCCCTATGTTTGCA
ATGCCCCAGGTTGTGATGTCACTGATGTGACACAACTGTATCTAGGAGGTATGAGCTATTATTGCAAGTC
ACATAAGCCTCCCATTAGTTTTCCATTATGTGCTAATGGTCAGGTTTTTGGTTTATACAAAAACACATGT
GTAGGCAGTGACAATGTCACTGACTTCAATGCGATAGCAACATGTGATTGGACTAATGCTGGCGATTACA
TACTTGCCAACACTTGTACTGAGAGACTCAAGCTTTTCGCAGCAGAAACGCTCAAAGCCACTGAGGAAAC
ATTTAAGCTGTCATATGGTATTGCCACTGTACGCGAAGTACTCTCTGACAGAGAATTGCATCTTTCATGG
GAGGTTGGAAAACCTAGACCACCATTGAACAGAAACTATGTCTTTACTGGTTACCGTGTAACTAAAAATA
GTAAAGTACAGATTGGAGAGTACACCTTTGAAAAAGGTGACTATGGTGATGCTGTTGTGTACAGAGGTAC
TACGACATACAAGTTGAATGTTGGTGATTACTTTGTGTTGACATCTCACACTGTAATGCCACTTAGTGCA
CCTACTCTAGTGCCACAAGAGCACTATGTGAGAATTACTGGCTTGTACCCAACACTCAACATCTCAGATG
AGTTTTCTAGCAATGTTGCAAATTATCAAAAGGTCGGCATGCAAAAGTACTCTACACTCCAAGGACCACC
TGGTACTGGTAAGAGTCATTTTGCCATCGGACTTGCTCTCTATTACCCATCTGCTCGCATAGTGTATACG
GCATGCTCTCATGCAGCTGTTGATGCCCTATGTGAAAAGGCATTAAAATATTTGCCCATAGATAAATGTA
GTAGAATCATACCTGCGCGTGCGCGCGTAGAGTGTTTTGATAAATTCAAAGTGAATTCAACACTAGAACA
GTATGTTTTCTGCACTGTAAATGCATTGCCAGAAACAACTGCTGACATTGTAGTCTTTGATGAAATCTCT
ATGGCTACTAATTATGACTTGAGTGTTGTCAATGCTAGACTTCGTGCAAAACACTACGTCTATATTGGCG
ATCCTGCTCAATTACCAGCCCCCCGCACATTGCTGACTAAAGGCACACTAGAACCAGAATATTTTAATTC
AGTGTGCAGACTTATGAAAACAATAGGTCCAGACATGTTCCTTGGAACTTGTCGCCGTTGTCCTGCTGAA
ATTGTTGACACTGTGAGTGCTTTAGTTTATGACAATAAGCTAAAAGCACACAAGGATAAGTCAGCTCAAT
GCTTCAAAATGTTCTACAAAGGTGTTATTACACATGATGTTTCATCTGCAATCAACAGACCTCAAATAGG
CGTTGTAAGAGAATTTCTTACACGCAATCCTGCTTGGAGAAAAGCTGTTTTTATCTCACCTTATAATTCA
CAGAACGCTGTAGCTTCAAAAATCTTAGGATTGCCTACGCAGACTGTTGATTCATCACAGGGTTCTGAAT
ATGACTATGTCATATTCACACAAACTACTGAAACAGCACACTCTTGTAATGTCAACCGCTTCAATGTGGC
TATCACAAGGGCAAAAATTGGCATTTTGTGCATAATGTCTGATAGAGATCTTTATGACAAACTGCAATTT
ACAAGTCTAGAAATACCACGTCGCAATGTGGCTACATTACAACTTAATTAAGACGCGATCGCGGCCTCAT
GGGCCCAGCTTTCTTGTACAAAGTTGGCATTATAAAAAATAATTGCTCATCAATTTGTTGCAACGAACAG
GTCACTATCAGTCAAAATAAAATCATTATTTGCCATCCAGCTGATATCCCCTATAGTGAGTCGTATTACA
TGGTCATAGCTGTTTCCTGGCAGCTCTGGCCCGTGTCTCAAAATCTCTGATGTTACATTGCACAAGATAA
AAATATATCATCATGCCTCCTCTAGACCAGCCAGGACAGAAATGCCTCGACTTCGCTGCTACCCAAGGTT
GCCGGGTGACGCACACCGTGGAAACGGATGAAGGCACGAACCCAGTGGACATAAGCCTGTTCGGTTCGTA
AGCTGTAATGCAAGTAGCGTATGCGCTCACGCAACTGGTCCAGAACCTTGACCGAACGCAGCGGTGGTAA
CGGCGCAGTGGCGGTTTTCATGGCTTGTTATGACTGTTTTTTTGGGGTACAGTCTATGCCTCGGGCATCC
AAGCAGCAAGCGCGTTACGCCGTGGGTCGATGTTTGATGTTATGGAGCAGCAACGATGTTACGCAGCAGG
GCAGTCGCCCTAAAACAAAGTTAAACATTATGAGGGAAGCGGTGATCGCCGAAGTATCGACTCAACTATC
AGAGGTAGTTGGCGTCATCGAGCGCCATCTCGAACCGACGTTGCTGGCCGTACATTTGTACGGCTCCGCA
GTGGATGGCGGCCTGAAGCCACACAGTGATATTGATTTGCTGGTTACGGTGACCGTAAGGCTTGATGAAA
CAACGCGGCGAGCTTTGATCAACGACCTTTTGGAAACTTCGGCTTCCCCTGGAGAGAGCGAGATTCTCCG
CGCTGTAGAAGTCACCATTGTTGTGCACGACGACATCATTCCGTGGCGTTATCCAGCTAAGCGCGAACTG
CAATTTGGAGAATGGCAGCGCAATGACATTCTTGCAGGTATCTTCGAGCCAGCCACGATCGACATTGATC
TGGCTATCTTGCTGACAAAAGCAAGAGAACATAGCGTTGCCTTGGTAGGTCCAGCGGCGGAGGAACTCTT
TGATCCGGTTCCTGAACAGGATCTATTTGAGGCGCTAAATGAAACCTTAACGCTATGGAACTCGCCGCCC
GACTGGGCTGGCGATGAGCGAAATGTAGTGCTTACGTTGTCCCGCATTTGGTACAGCGCAGTAACCGGCA
AAATCGCGCCGAAGGATGTCGCTGCCGACTGGGCAATGGAGCGCCTGCCGGCCCAGTATCAGCCCGTCAT
ACTTGAAGCTAGACAGGCTTATCTTGGACAAGAAGAAGATCGCTTGGCCTCGCGCGCAGATCAGTTGGAA
GAATTTGTCCACTACGTGAAAGGCGAGATCACCAAGGTAGTCGGCAAATAACCCTCGAGCCACCCATGAC
CAAAATCCCTTAACGTGAGTTACGCGTCGTTCCACTGAGCGTCAGACCCCGTAGAAAAGATCAAAGGATC
TTCTTGAGATCCTTTTTTTCTGCGCGTAATCTGCTGCTTGCAAACAAAAAAACCACCGCTACCAGCGGTG
GTTTGTTTGCCGGATCAAGAGCTACCAACTCTTTTTCCGAAGGTAACTGGCTTCAGCAGAGCGCAGATAC
CAAATACTGTTCTTCTAGTGTAGCCGTAGTTAGGCCACCACTTCAAGAACTCTGTAGCACCGCCTACATA
CCTCGCTCTGCTAATCCTGTTACCAGTGGCTGCTGCCAGTGGCGATAAGTCGTGTCTTACCGGGTTGGAC
TCAAGACGATAGTTACCGGATAAGGCGCAGCGGTCGGGCTGAACGGGGGGTTCGTGCACACAGCCCAGCT
TGGAGCGAACGACCTACACCGAACTGAGATACCTACAGCGTGAGCTATGAGAAAGCGCCACGCTTCCCGA
AGGGAGAAAGGCGGACAGGTATCCGGTAAGCGGCAGGGTCGGAACAGGAGAGCGCACGAGGGAGCTTCCA
GGGGGAAACGCCTGGTATCTTTATAGTCCTGTCGGGTTTCGCCACCTCTGACTTGAGCGTCGATTTTTGT
GATGCTCGTCAGGGGGGCGGAGCCTATGGAAAAACGCCAGCAACGCGGCCTTTTTACGGTTCCTGGCCTT
TTGCTGGCCTTTTGCTCACATGTTCTTTCCTGCGTTATCCCCTGATTCTGTGGATAACCGTATTACCGCC
TTTGAGTGAGCTGATACCGCTCGCCGCAGCCGAACGACCGAGCGCAGCGAGTCAGTGAGCGAGGAAGCGG
AAGAGCGCCCAATACGCAAACCGCCTCTCCCCGCGCGTTGGCCGATTCATTAATGCAGCTGGCACGACAG
GTTTCCCGACTGGAAAGCGGGCAGTGAGCGCAACGCAATTAATACGCGTACCGCTAGCCAGGAAGAGTTT
GTAGAAACGCAAAAAGGCCATCCGTCAGGATGGCCTTCTGCTTAGTTTGATGCCTGGCAGTTTATGGCGG
GCGTCCTGCCCGCCACCCTCCGGGCCGTTGCTTCACAACGTTCAAATCCGCTCCCGGCGGATTTGTCCTA
CTCAGGAGAGCGTTCACCGACAAACAACAGATAAAACGAAAGGCCCAGTCTTCCGACTGAGCCTTTCGTT
TTATTTGATGCCTGGCAGTTCCCTACTCTCGCGTTAACGCTAGCATGGATGTTTTCCCAGTCACGACGTT
GTAAAACGACGGCCAGTCTTAAGCTCGGGCCC
Features (pLannotate 1.2.2; 12 found; start..end, strand, type, name):
      1..97      +  protein_bind   attL1: mutant version of attL; recombination site for the Gateway® LR reaction LR Clonase™
    130..1932    +  CDS            rep (fragment): R1AB_SARS - Experimental evidence at protein level: Swiss-Prot protein existence level 1. [2'-O-methyltransferase]: Methyltransferase that mediates mRNA cap 2'-O-ribose methylation to the 5'-cap structure of viral mRNAs. N7-methyl guanosine cap is a prerequisite for binding of nsp16. Therefore plays an essential role in viral mRNAs cap methylation which is essential to evade immune system. From Severe acute respiratory syndrome coronavirus (SARS-CoV).
   1964..2062    -  protein_bind   attL2: mutant version of attL; recombination site for the Gateway® LR reaction LR Clonase™
   2080..2098    -  promoter       T7 promoter: promoter for bacteriophage T7 RNA polymerase
   2288..2311    +  promoter       Pc promoter (fragment): intI1 (promoter lies within the coding sequence); class 1 integron promoter
   2487..2543    +  CDS            GmR (fragment): gentamycin acetyltransferase; aacC1; confers resistance to gentamycin
   2550..3341    +  CDS            SmR: aminoglycoside adenylyltransferase (Murphy, 1985); aadA; confers resistance to spectinomycin and streptomycin
   3434..4022    +  rep_origin     ori: high-copy-number ColE1/pMB1/pBR322/pUC origin of replication
   4205..4297    +  CDS            lacI (fragment): lac repressor; lacI; The lac repressor binds to the lac operator to inhibit transcription in E. coli. This inhibition can be relieved by adding lactose or isopropyl-β-D-thiogalactopyranoside (IPTG).
   4352..4379    -  terminator     rrnB T2 terminator: transcription terminator T2 from the E. coli rrnB gene
   4511..4554    +  terminator     rrnB T1 terminator: Escherichia coli rrnB; transcription terminator T1 from the E. coli rrnB gene
   4601..4637    -  CDS            lacZα (fragment): LacZα fragment of β-galactosidase; lacZ fragment
