[The description below was written by a language model from this plasmid's Addgene catalogue record and pLannotate feature annotations shown in this document.]
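Description:
pEntry_SARS-CoV-1-nsp13 is a Gateway-compatible Entry clone built on the pENTR223.1 backbone (about 2.8 kb without insert; the sequenced plasmid is roughly 4.65 kb). It is maintained in E. coli through a high-copy ColE1/pUC-type origin and selected with spectinomycin via the aadA (SmR) aminoglycoside adenylyltransferase gene, which appears to be driven by a fragment of the class 1 integron Pc promoter. The short gentamicin-resistance, lacI and lacZα fragments in the annotation are backbone remnants rather than functional genes. rrnB T1 and T2 terminators lie upstream of the cloning region, where they insulate the insert from read-through transcription.

The payload is an 1,803 bp synthesized coding sequence for nsp13 of SARS-CoV-1, one of the mature products of the ORF1ab replicase polyprotein. The automated annotation labels it only as a fragment of the SARS-CoV replicase polyprotein, and the methyltransferase text attached to that hit describes a different part of the polyprotein, not nsp13. The insert was cloned between SfiI sites and sits between attL1 and attL2. According to the depositor, the 5′ linker supplies an ATG start codon bracketed by BamHI sites, and the 3′ linker provides a TAA stop codon between PacI and AsiSI sites, an arrangement that would allow the start or stop codon to be removed by restriction digestion.

The Entry vector carries no promoter oriented to express the insert; the only one nearby is a T7 promoter beyond attL2 that points back toward it on the opposite strand. The plasmid instead serves as a donor for LR Clonase recombination into attR-containing destination vectors. It belongs to a collection of human coronavirus protein-coding Entry clones.
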