Addgene plasmid #168862: pEntry_SARS-CoV-1-nsp13
Purpose: Gateway-compatible Entry vector
Depositing lab: Pascal Falter-Braun. Depositing organization: Helmholtz Munich. Publication: A resource of human coronavirus protein-coding sequences in a flexible, multipurpose Gateway Entry clone collection. Weller B, Lin CW, Pogoutse O, Sauer M, Marin-de la Rosa N, Strobel A, Young V, Knapp JJ, Rayhan A, Falter C, Kim DK, Roth FP, Falter-Braun P. G3 (Bethesda). 2023 Jul 5;13(7):jkad105. doi: 10.1093/g3journal/jkad105. PubMed 37267226.
Backbone
  Vector backbone: pENTR223.1*SfiI
  Backbone size w/o insert (bp): 2800
  Vector type: Gateway-compatible Entry vector
Growth in bacteria
  Bacterial resistance: Spectinomycin, 50 μg/mL
  Growth temperature: 37°C
  Growth strain: DH5alpha
  Copy number: High Copy
Gene/Insert
  Gene/Insert name: SARS-CoV-1-nsp13 (alt name: nsp13)
  Species: Other
  Insert size (bp): 1803
  Entrez Gene: ORF1ab (a.k.a. sarsp1)
  Cloning method: Restriction Enzyme; 5′ cloning site SfiI (unknown if destroyed); 3′ cloning site SfiI (unknown if destroyed)
  Sequencing primers: 5′ M13 uni (-21); 3′ M13 rev (-29)
Resource information
  A portion of this plasmid was derived from a plasmid made by: Synthesized by Twist Bioscience
Terms and licenses: Academic/Nonprofit Terms; Industry Terms: Not Available to Industry
Depositor comments: 5'-linker: SfiI-BamHI-ATG-BamHI (GGCCGTCAaggccaggatccatgggatcc), 3'-linker: PacI-TAA-AsiSI-SfiI (cttaatTAAgacgcgatcgcggcctcatGGGCC).
How to cite: pEntry_SARS-CoV-1-nsp13 was a gift from Pascal Falter-Braun (Addgene plasmid # 168862 ; http://n2t.net/addgene:168862 ; RRID:Addgene_168862)
